>Addgene plasmid #59276 | pLV-Enh eGFP Reporter-muKC2-IGR7 | depositor partial sequence | sequence record 93561 | pLV-Enh eGFP Reporter-muKC2-IGR7 sequence 1174 bps
NNGNAANTTACAATAATGATTTTATTTTGACTGATAGTGACCTGTTCGTTGCAACAAATTGATGAGCAAT
GCTTTTTTATAATGCCAACTTTGTACAAAAAAGCAGGCTTTAACCAATGGAGAGATAATCCCAAGAGTAC
ATACTGACAGCATTCCTGAACATCTGCACAGGCCCTTCCCCACCCCCCACACCGCTGCCAAGAGAAGCTT
TGGGGCACAGCAGGCAGGGGCGGGCGTGGTGGTGTTTTGAGAGCTTTTTGAGGGATGGGGCCCGAGAAAA
GAGTTAAGAGTAACATGCAATGACAAGCCACCCAGCCCTGTGGGACTCTGGCAAAGCTGTGGGAGAAGGA
AATTTCAGGGGAGTGGGGAAAGCCAAAGCCTGGGAGGAGTACAGGGGAGTCACAGACAATGGGGAGGCGG
GGTGAGATGTTGAAAGCTGATAAATGGCTGAGGAGGGGCCACCGAGGCTTTTTAAGGAAAGGTGGGAAGG
TGCAGGTGGAGGGACAGATGCACTGAAGGCAGGCAGCAAAGCAAACAGTCCCCCAAGAGTCACTGCTAGG
CAGTGTGGGAGCCAGCAGAGGCCATAGAGGAGGGAACCAAAATGCTGTGTGTAGGAGAGAGGCTGTGGAT
GCTGCCTCAGTCTGCACAGGGAAGTGGGCATGGAGTAGGGGACATCACACTGCCCATTGCACACTTCTAG
CCGTTTGACCCTGGGCAGGTTACCAACTCTGAGACTAACCTTCCTCATTGGTGAAACAGGAGCTAAATCT
ACCTGCCAAGGAGGCTGCAGGGTGCAGATGATACCTAGAGAGAGGGAACTCTGCCCTCCTTACATTTGGA
AGGACCCAAAGCTGATATGATCATTGGGAAATTTGGGGTACAAGCCTCTTGATGAATTCATCAAACACTA
AGAAAGGCGTAAGTTCTTGAGACTCCCCAGGACTTGTAAGACCATAGGTTTTGTCATAGAAAGATAAAAT
CCCTACGTTGCAACCCATAAAAGGATGCTTGCAGCCAGCCCTGAGACAGAAGGGAGGCCGGGTTAGATGC
AGTACCCTGATGAAACCATGAATGCCTGTCNGTGGCTTGGGGCCCGAGCTCCACTACTAGCATGCTAGGG
CATCTGACTGTATGCTAGCTGGCCCAGNCCTCCGATGGCTTTTCCAGCCTTACC
