>Addgene plasmid #59276 | pLV-Enh eGFP Reporter-muKC2-IGR7 | addgene partial sequence | sequence record 100450 | pRRL5primeMCS-F 5'-tgaacggatctcgacggtat-3'
TTTAACCAATGGAGAGATAATCCCAAGAGTACATACTGACAGCATTCCTGAACATCTGCACAGGCCCTTC
CCCACCCCCCACACCGCTGCCAAGAGAAGCTTTGGGGCACAGCAGGCAGGGGCGGGCGTGGTGGTGTTTT
GAGAGCTTTTTGAGGGATGGG
