[The description below was written by a language model from this plasmid's Addgene catalogue record.]
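Description:
pLV-Enh eGFP Reporter-muKC2-IGR7 is a lentiviral enhancer-reporter plasmid of about 9.2 kb, built on the Brachyury-eGFP lentiviral backbone. In the parent reporter vector the original Brachyury promoter was removed and replaced with the mouse Hsp68 minimal promoter, which has little activity on its own and so makes eGFP expression depend on whatever regulatory sequence is placed next to it. The plasmid is maintained in bacteria as a high-copy construct under ampicillin selection, and it is propagated in a recombination-deficient strain, as is usual for lentiviral vectors carrying repeated LTR sequences. The record does not list a mammalian selection marker or detail the individual viral elements.

The insert is a roughly 1.2 kb mouse genomic fragment from the intergenic region of the type II keratin cluster on chromosome 15, lying about 4 kb upstream of Krt1, which was identified as a candidate enhancer. It was introduced by Gateway cloning, and the depositor notes that the final plasmid is the post-recombination product: the fragment is flanked by attB sites, not the attR sites that the plasmid map may suggest. Together, the enhancer fragment, the Hsp68 minimal promoter and eGFP form a cassette in which fluorescence reports the fragment's ability to activate transcription. Because the cassette is delivered by lentivirus, it can be delivered into a range of cell types, allowing comparison of enhancer activity and cell-type specificity, which is the stated purpose of the construct.
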