Addgene plasmid #59276: pLV-Enh eGFP Reporter-muKC2-IGR7
Purpose: Lentiviral GFP reporter for testing enhancer activity in different cell types. Insert is an enhancer identified in the intergenic region of the keratin type II cluster.
Depositing lab: Benjamin Yu. Depositing organization: University of California, San Diego (UCSD).
Backbone
  Vector backbone: Brachyury-eGFP
  Backbone size w/o insert (bp): 7967
  Total vector size (bp): 9166
  Modifications to backbone: Original vector is Brachyury-eGFP (Kita-Matsuo et al. 2009) with the Brachyury promoter cloned out and replaced with the minimal Hsp68 promoter from the Hsp68-lacZ-Gateway plasmid (Pennacchio et al. 2006)
  Vector type: Lentiviral
Growth in bacteria
  Bacterial resistance: Ampicillin, 100 μg/mL
  Growth temperature: 37°C
  Growth strain: Stbl3
  Copy number: High Copy
Gene/Insert
  Gene/Insert name: intergenic 4kb upstream krt1 (alt name: mm9 chr15:101684800-101685999)
  Species: M. musculus (mouse)
  Insert size (bp): 1199
  Promoter: Mu Hsp68 minimal promoter
  Cloning method: Gateway Cloning
  Sequencing primers: 5′ AACCAATGGAGAGATAATCCCA; 3′ GCTTTCCGATCAGTCCAGG
Terms and licenses: Academic/Nonprofit Terms; Industry Terms: Not Available to Industry
Depositor comments: Please note that the final plasmid sequence is post-Gateway recombination. The plasmid contains attB sites (not attR sites as the map implies).
How to cite: pLV-Enh eGFP Reporter-muKC2-IGR7 was a gift from Benjamin Yu (Addgene plasmid # 59276 ; http://n2t.net/addgene:59276 ; RRID:Addgene_59276)
